>Addgene plasmid #16554 | CMV-CDX2-MUT | addgene partial sequence | sequence record 23079 | CMV-F 5'-CGCAAATGGGCGGTAGGCGTG-3'
CTGGGNTTTTAGCAGAGCTGGTTAGTGAACCGTCAGATCCGCTAGAGATCTGGTACCGTCGACGGTATCG
ATAAGCTTGATATGGTGAGGTCTGCTCCCGGACCCTCGCCACCATGTACGTGAGCTACCTCCTGGACAAG
GACGTGAGCATGTACCCTAGCTCCGTGCGCCACTCTGGCGGCCTCAACCTGGCGCCGCAGAACTTCGTCA
GCCCCCCGCAGTACCCGGACTACGGCGGTTACCACGTGGCGGCCGCAGCTGCAGCGGCAGCGAACTTGGA
CAGCGCGCAGTCCCCGGGGCCATCCTGGCCGGCAGCGTATGGCGCCCCACTCCGGGAGGACTGGAATGGC
TACGCGCCCGGAGGCGCCGCGGCCGCCGCCAACGCCGTGGCTCACGGCCTCAACGGTGGCTCCCCGGCCG
CAGCCATGGGCTACAGCAGCCCCGCAGACTACCATCCGCACCACCACCCGCATCACCACCCGCACCACCC
GGCCGCCGCGCCTTCCTGCGCTTCTGGGCTGCTGCAAACGCTCAACCCCGGCCCTCCTGGGCCCGCCGCC
ACCGCTGCCGCCGAGCAGCTGTCTCCCGGCGGCCAGCGGCGGAACCTGTGCGAGTGGATGCGGAAGCCGG
CGCAGCAGTCCCTCGGCAGCCAAGTGAAAACCANGACGAAAGACAAATATCGAGTGGTGTACACGGACCA
CCAGCGGCTGTAGCTGGAGAANGAGTTTCACTACAGTCGCTANATCACATCGGAAGTAAACCAACTANCG
CACGCTGGGNTTTTNANAGTAAATTGGTTTGNAACGCAANNAAGAAANAAATNA
