>Addgene plasmid #16554 | CMV-CDX2-MUT | addgene partial sequence | sequence record 23080 | hCDX2 5'-CCAAGTGAAAACCAGGACGA-3'
ANCGNGTGGTGTNCGGACCACCAGCGGCTGGAGCTGGAGAAGGAGTTTCACTACAGTCGCTACATCACCA
TCNGGAGGAAAGCCGAGCTAGCCGCCACGCTGGGGCTCTCTGAGAGGTTAAAATCTGGTTTCAGAACCGC
AGAGCAAAGGAGAGGAAAATCAACAAGAAGAAGTTGCAGCAGCAACAGCAGCAGCAGCCACCACAGCCGC
CTCCGCCGCCACCACAGCCTCCCCAGCCTCAGCCAGGTCCTCTGAGAAGTGTCCCAGAGCCCTTGAGTCC
GGTGTCTTCCCTGCAAGCCTCAGTGTCTGGCTCTGTCCCTGGGGTTCTGGGGCCAACTGGGGGGGTGCTA
AACCCCACCGTCACCCAGTGACCCACCGGGGTCTGCAGCGGCAGAGCAATTCCAGGCTGAGCAAGCCGAA
TTCCTGCAGCCCGGGGGATCCACTAGTTCTAGATAAGATATCCGATCCACCGGATCTAGATAACTGATCA
TAATCAGCCATACCACATTTGTAGAGGTTTTACTTGCTTTAAAAAACCTCCCACACCTCCCCCTGAACCT
GAAACATAAAATGAATGCAATTGTTGTTGTTAACTTGTTTATTGCAGCTTATAATGGTTACAAATAAAGC
AATAGCATCACAAATTTCACAAATAAAGCATTTTTTTCGGNGNTNTTCANNTTGGGGTTTTGTCCAAACT
CATCAATGTATCTTAACGCCGGATCTNCGGGGTGGNTTAAGGGTGGGAAAAAATATATAAGGTGGCGGTC
TTAGTAGTTTGTATCTGTTTGAANCANCGGCCNCCGCTTNAGNANAACNTGTTTNGTNGAAAGANTGCTT
GGTAA
