[The description below was written by a language model from this plasmid's Addgene catalogue record.]
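Description:
CMV-CDX2-MUT is a mammalian expression plasmid built on the pHRCMV backbone, a roughly 7.5 kb vector catalogued as both a mammalian expression and an adenoviral vector type. It is propagated in E. coli as a high-copy plasmid under kanamycin selection. The record does not include a feature table, so the origin of replication, polyadenylation signal and any adenoviral sequences carried by the backbone are not specified. The construct name, the backbone name and the use of a CMV forward sequencing primer indicate that the insert is driven by the cytomegalovirus immediate-early promoter, a strong constitutive promoter in most mammalian cells.

The insert is human CDX2, a caudal-type homeobox transcription factor involved in intestinal epithelial identity, cloned between SalI and XbaI sites that both remain intact. This version carries the mutation found in the RKO colorectal cancer cell line: a four base-pair deletion within the region encoding helix 3 of the homeodomain. Helix 3 is the recognition helix that contacts DNA, and a deletion of four bases would be expected to shift the reading frame from that point onward, disrupting the DNA-binding domain, although the record does not itself describe the functional consequence. No epitope tags or reporters are listed.

The plasmid comes from work reporting a CDX2 mutation in a colorectal cancer with normal APC/beta-catenin signalling. It is suited to expressing the tumour-derived mutant in mammalian cells, typically for comparison with wild-type CDX2 in transcriptional or growth assays.
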