Addgene plasmid #16554: CMV-CDX2-MUT
Depositing lab: Bert Vogelstein. Depositing organization: Johns Hopkins University and School of Medicine. Publication: CDX2 is mutated in a colorectal cancer with normal APC/beta-catenin signaling. da Costa LT, He TC, Yu J, Sparks AB, Morin PJ, Polyak K, Laken S, Vogelstein B, Kinzler KW. Oncogene. 1999 Sep 2. 18(35):5010-4. 10.1038/sj.onc.1202872 PubMed 10490837.
Backbone
  Vector backbone: pHRCMV
  Backbone manufacturer: Vogelstein Lab
  Backbone size w/o insert (bp): 7462
  Vector type: Mammalian Expression, Adenoviral
Growth in bacteria
  Bacterial resistance: Kanamycin, 50 μg/mL
  Growth temperature: 37°C
  Growth strain: DH5alpha
  Copy number: High Copy
Gene/Insert
  Gene/Insert name: CDX2
  Species: H. sapiens (human)
  Mutation: RKO mutation
  Entrez Gene: CDX2 (a.k.a. CDX-3, CDX2/AS, CDX3)
  Cloning method: Restriction Enzyme; 5′ cloning site SalI (not destroyed); 3′ cloning site XbaI (not destroyed)
  Sequencing primers: 5′ CMV-F
Terms and licenses: Academic/Nonprofit Terms; Industry Terms: Not Available to Industry
Depositor comments: RKO (colorectal cancer cell line) mutation: 4 base-pair deletion (AGGCAGG to AGG) within the sequence corresponding to helix 3 of the CDX2 homeodomain.
How to cite: CMV-CDX2-MUT was a gift from Bert Vogelstein (Addgene plasmid # 16554 ; http://n2t.net/addgene:16554 ; RRID:Addgene_16554)
